>Addgene plasmid #36861 | Hox B7a | addgene partial sequence | sequence record 46676 | T7 5'-TAATACGACTCACTATAGGG-3'
GGCCGCGGGATTGTTGCCTTCAGTATTGTAAGTATCAACTTTTTTATTCAGTGTATCCCGAATTAAAGCA
AGTCAAATCAATAATATTTTAGTATAGTCTTATTATGTCTTCAACTTGCGTTGCTACTCATCATCTTCTT
CTTCCTCGTCGCCTCCAATTTGATCAGCAGCAGGCGAGCAGCGGTCCGTTGATTTGTTCTCTTTCTTCCA
TTTCATTCTCCTGTTTTGAAACCAAATTTTGATCTGGCGCTCGGTTAAGCACAGGGCGTGTGCTATCTCG
ATACGCCGCCGTCTTGAAAGGTAACGGTTGAAGTGAAACTCTTTCTCCAGCTCTAATGTTTGGTAGCGGG
AATAGGTCTGACGGCCTCTTTTCCGGTCAGCACCCCTGCTGTACGTGTATTCTCTGGCTTGCACTCTCCC
GTGACTCTAATGGAGCTCTGGCGTTCAGACTTCCTTCTAAACATGACCAAAGTCAACAACAGGATCTAGT
TAGTTCCCGTACACATAAGCGCTGAAGTGTTCATCTATCCATTTAGATAAAGAAGCCACCTTCGTAAAAT
ATCCATCTTTTTAGCTGCAGGTTTAAAGGAAAAAAAATCTAACTAGACTTTCACAACCTTGCCTCGTGCC
GAATTCCTGCAGCCCGGGGGATCCACTAGTTCTAGAGCGGCCGCCACCGCGGTGGAGCTCCAGCTTTTGT
TCCCTTTAGTGAGGGTTAATTGAATCACTAGTGCGGCCGCCTGCAGGTCGACCATATGGGAGAGCTCCCA
ACGCGTTGGATGCATAGCTTGAGTATTCTATAGTGTCACCTAAATAGCTTGGCGTAATCATGGTCATAGC
TGTTTCCTGTGTGAAATTGTTATCCGCTCACAATTCCACACAACATACGAGCCGG
