[The description below was written by a language model from this plasmid's Addgene catalogue record.]
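Description:
Hox B7a is a riboprobe-template plasmid built on the pGEM-T backbone, a small (about 3 kb) high-utility bacterial cloning vector. It is propagated in E. coli under ampicillin selection; the record lists copy number as unknown. The vector type is recorded as bacterial expression and riboprobe synthesis. The listed sequencing primers, SP6 on the 5′ side and T7 on the 3′ side, reflect the opposing phage RNA polymerase promoters that flank the cloning site in pGEM-type vectors. These allow in vitro run-off transcription of either strand of the insert.

The insert is derived from the zebrafish (Danio rerio) homeobox gene hoxb7a, cloned by restriction digestion between SacII at the 5′ end and XbaI at the 3′ end; whether these sites survived cloning is not known. The insert size is not stated. Repository sequencing indicates that the cloned fragment begins at amino acid 143 relative to the reference protein entry, so it appears to be a partial coding sequence rather than the full open reading frame. The depositing laboratory attributes differences from the reference to allelic variation typical of outbred strains and confirms that this is the exact plasmid used in its published work.

That work concerned the genomic organization of zebrafish hox genes and their colinear expression patterns in the trunk. This fits use of the plasmid as a template for labelled antisense (and sense control) RNA probes to detect hoxb7a transcripts in embryos. The record does not state which polymerase gives the antisense strand. No feature table is provided, so backbone details beyond the catalogue fields are not documented here.
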