Addgene plasmid #36861: Hox B7a
Depositing lab: Robert Ho. Depositing organization: University of Chicago. Publication: Zebrafish hox genes: genomic organization and modified colinear expression patterns in the trunk. Prince VE, Joly L, Ekker M, Ho RK. Development. 1998 Feb . 125(3):407-20. PubMed 9425136.
Backbone
  Vector backbone: pGEM-T
  Backbone manufacturer: Promega
  Backbone size w/o insert (bp): 3000
  Vector type: Bacterial Expression ; Riboprobe Synthesis
Growth in bacteria
  Bacterial resistance: Ampicillin, 100 μg/mL
  Growth temperature: 37°C
  Growth strain: DH5alpha
  Copy number: Unknown
Gene/Insert
  Gene/Insert name: Hox B7a (alt name: homeobox B7a)
  Species: D. rerio (zebrafish)
  Entrez Gene: hoxb7a (a.k.a. fc39g02, hoxb7, wu:fc39g02, z-139)
  Cloning method: Restriction Enzyme; 5′ cloning site SacII (unknown if destroyed); 3′ cloning site XbaI (unknown if destroyed)
  Sequencing primers: 5′ Sp6; 3′ T7
Terms and licenses: Academic/Nonprofit Terms; Industry Terms: Not Available to Industry
Depositor comments: Please note that Addgene's sequencing results indicate the Hox B7a insert in this plasmid starts at amino acid 143 when compared to GenBank entry NP_001108563.1. The depositing laboratory believes these are allelic differences common with outbred strains and this is the exact plasmid they used in the associated publication.
How to cite: Hox B7a was a gift from Robert Ho (Addgene plasmid # 36861 ; http://n2t.net/addgene:36861 ; RRID:Addgene_36861)
